>Addgene plasmid #22391 | SRS-MTBD(22/19), AB(monomer), ux | addgene partial sequence | sequence record 28325 | 22391 with T7-term
CTTTCGGGCTTTGTTTAGCAGCCTAGGTATTAATCAATTAGTGGTGGTGGTGGTGGTGGTGGTGCTCGAG
ACCGTTCAGATCTTCCTCGCTAATCAGTTTCTGTTCAGCAGCACCTGGCTCCAGAACTTCTTTGCCCATG
TACGGAATCAGAGCCTGAGGAACACGAACACGACCATCTTGCAGTTGGTGGTTCTCCAGTAACATAGCCA
GAATACGGGGAGTTGCTAATGCGGTGTTGTTCAGGGTGTAGGCATACCGAACTCGACCCTCTGGATCACG
GTACCGCAGATTAGCACGTCGTGCTTGCCAGTCCAACAGTGCAGAACAGGAATGCGTTTCACGATAACGC
CCTTCAGAAGGCAGATACACCTCGATATCCACTTGACGCCACTTACCTGGACCCATATCTCCTGTTGCCA
CTTCGACGAGACGATACGGAAGTTCCAGCAGACGTAAGATCTCTTCCGCATTCTCCAGGAGTTCTTGAAA
CGCACGATCTGATGCTTCAAGGCTCGCTTCAGTCAGCACGTACTGTTCGACCTTATGGAACTGATGCACA
CGCATTAAACCACGGACGTCCTTGCCAAAAGAACCTGCTTCACTACGAAACGCCGGTGCATAGCCTGCAT
AACGCAGAGGCAGTGCTTCATACGGAAGGATCTCGCCACTATGCAAAGCATTAAGAACCACTTCCGCGGT
TCCAGTGGTGTAAGTATCCGTTTCTGATTCAGCACGGACTTGATCACGATATGCTGGAAAGTGACCAGTA
CCGAGAAATGCCTTTTCACGTGCACGGCTCGGAGTATCTGCCGGAGTAAAGCCACGACGAGCCATGAAGT
CTGCAGCGAAACGTAACAGTGCTTCTTCGTATGATGCCAGGTCGCCTTTCAGTGCGTAAGAACGGCTTCC
ACTATCCTGAGAAGCACGTGGTTCCCACCAGCC
