[The description below was written by a language model from this plasmid's Addgene catalogue record.]
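Description:
SRS-MTBD(22/19), AB(monomer), ux is a bacterial expression plasmid built on the commercial pET42a backbone. It is selected with kanamycin and is recorded as low copy. The listed growth strain, DH5alpha, is a cloning host used for propagation. pET-series vectors generally drive the insert from a T7 promoter under lac operator control, so protein production normally requires a host that supplies T7 RNA polymerase. The record provides no feature table, however, so the promoter, origin and any retained vector tags are not confirmed here. pET42a normally offers GST, His and S tags, but the record does not say whether any of these remain fused to the insert.

The insert encodes a chimeric protein in which seryl tRNA synthetase (SRS) is fused to the microtubule binding domain (MTBD) of mouse cytoplasmic dynein, and it was introduced by restriction enzyme cloning. The source organism of the SRS portion is not given; the species field lists only mouse. In fusions of this kind, the antiparallel coiled coil of SRS typically serves as a rigid base. Onto it are spliced the dynein MTBD and a short stretch of its coiled-coil stalk, which holds the two stalk helices in a defined alignment. The "22/19" in the name most plausibly gives the number of stalk residues kept on each helix and therefore the fixed registry, and "AB(monomer)" suggests a monomeric variant. These readings, along with the meaning of "ux", are inferences from the name and are not explained in the record. Such a construct would suit production of recombinant protein for microtubule binding or structural studies of dynein, although no specific application is stated.
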