Addgene plasmid #22391: SRS-MTBD(22/19), AB(monomer), ux
Depositing lab: Ron Vale. Depositing organization: University of California, San Francisco (UCSF).
Backbone
  Vector backbone: pET42a
  Backbone manufacturer: EMD
  Vector type: Bacterial Expression
Growth in bacteria
  Bacterial resistance: Kanamycin, 50 μg/mL
  Growth temperature: 37°C
  Growth strain: DH5alpha
  Copy number: Low Copy
Gene/Insert
  Gene/Insert name: Seryl tRNA synthetase (SRS) – mouse cytoplasmic dynein microtubule binding domain (MTBD) fusion protein
  Species: M. musculus (mouse)
  Cloning method: Restriction Enzyme
  Sequencing primers: 5′ N/A
Terms and licenses: Academic/Nonprofit Terms; Industry Terms: Not Available to Industry
How to cite: SRS-MTBD(22/19), AB(monomer), ux was a gift from Ron Vale (Addgene plasmid # 22391 ; http://n2t.net/addgene:22391 ; RRID:Addgene_22391)
